>Addgene plasmid #239120 | pCAD131_hIrg1_M154I_pCMV6 | addgene full sequence | sequence record 478360 | Addgene NGS Result
AACAAAATATTAACGCTTACAATTTCCATTCGCCATTCAGGCTGCGCAACTGTTGGGAAGGGCGATCGGT
GCGGGCCTCTTCGCTATTACGCCAGCTGGCGAAAGGGGGATGTGCTGCAAGGCGATTAAGTTGGGTAACG
CCAGGGTTTTCCCAGTCACGACGTTGTAAAACGACGGCCAGTGCCAAGCTGATCTATACATTGAATCAAT
ATTGGCAATTAGCCATATTAGTCATTGGTTATATAGCATAAATCAATATTGGCTATTGGCCATTGCATAC
GTTGTATCTATATCATAATATGTACATTTATATTGGCTCATGTCCAATATGACCGCCATGTTGACATTGA
TTATTGACTAGTTATTAATAGTAATCAATTACGGGGTCATTAGTTCATAGCCCATATATGGAGTTCCGCG
TTACATAACTTACGGTAAATGGCCCGCCTGGCTGACCGCCCAACGACCCCCGCCCATTGACGTCAATAAT
GACGTATGTTCCCATAGTAACGCCAATAGGGACTTTCCATTGACGTCAATGGGTGGAGTATTTACGGTAA
ACTGCCCACTTGGCAGTACATCAAGTGTATCATATGCCAAGTCCGCCCCCTATTGACGTCAATGACGGTA
AATGGCCCGCCTGGCATTATGCCCAGTACATGACCTTACGGGACTTTCCTACTTGGCAGTACATCTACGT
ATTAGTCATCGCTATTACCATGGTGATGCGGTTTTGGCAGTACACCAATGGGCGTGGATAGCGGTTTGAC
TCACGGGGATTTCCAAGTCTCCACCCCATTGACGTCAATGGGAGTTTGTTTTGGCACCAAAATCAACGGG
ACTTTCCAAAATGTCGTAATAACCCCGCCCCGTTGACGCAAATGGGCGGTAGGCGTGTACGGTGGGAGGT
CTATATAAGCAGAGCTCGTTTAGTGAACCGTCAGAATTTTGTAATACGACTCACTATAGGGCGGCCGGGA
ATTCATGATGCTCAAGTCTATCACAGAAAGCTTTGCCACAGCAATCCATGGCTTGAAAGTGGGACACCTG
ACAGATCGTGTTATTCAGAGGAGCAAGAGGATGATTCTAGACACTCTGGGTGCTGGGTTCCTGGGAACCA
CTACGGAAGTGTTTCACATAGCCAGCCAATATAGCAAGATCTACAGTTCCAACATATCCAGCACTGTTTG
GGGTCAGCCAGACATCAGGCTCCCGCCCACATATGCTGCTTTTGTGAACGGTGTGGCTATTCACTCCATG
GATTTTGATGACACGTGGCACCCTGCCACCCACCCTTCTGGGGCTGTCCTTCCTGTCCTCACAGCTTTAG
CAGAAGCCCTGCCAAGGAGTCCAAAGTTTTCTGGCCTTGACCTGCTGCTGGCTTTCAATGTTGGTATTGA
AGTGCAAGGCCGATTACTGCATTTCGCCAAGGAGGCCAATGACATACCAAAGAGATTCCATCCCCCTTCC
GTGGTAGGAACGTTGGGTAGTGCTGCTGCTGCATCCAAGTTTTTAGGACTTAGCTCGACAAAGTGCCGAG
AAGCTCTGGCCATTGCTGTTTCCCATGCTGGGGCACCCATGGCCAATGCTGCCACCCAGACCAAGCCCCT
CCACATTGGCAATGCTGCCAAGCATGGGATAGAAGCTGCATTTTTGGCAATGTTGGGTCTCCAAGGAAAC
AAGCAGGTCTTGGACTTGGAGGCAGGATTTGGGGCCTTTTATGCCAACTATTCCCCAAAAGTCCTTCCAA
GCATAGCTTCCTACAGTTGGCTGCTGGACCAGCAGGACGTGGCCTTTAAGCGTTTTCCTGCACATTTATC
TACCCACTGGGTGGCAGACGCAGCTGCATCTGTGAGAAAGCACCTTGTAGCAGAGAGAGCCCTGCTTCCA
ACTGACTACATTAAGAGAATTGTGCTCAGGATACCAAATGTCCAGTATGTAAACAGGCCCTTTCCAGTTT
CGGAGCATGAAGCCCGTCATTCATTCCAGTATGTGGCCTGTGCCATGCTGCTTGATGGTGGCATCACTGT
CCCCTCATTCCATGAATGCCAGATCAACAGGCCACAGGTGAGAGAGCTGCTCAGTAAGGTGGAGCTGGAG
TACCCTCCGGACAACTTGCCAAGCTTCAACATACTGTACTGTGAAATAAGTGTCACCCTCAAGGATGGAG
CCACCTTCACAGATCGCTCTGATACCTTCTATGGGCACTGGAGAAAACCACTGAGCCAGGAGGACCTAGA
GGAAAAGTTCAGAGCCAATGCCTCCAAGATGCTGTCCTGGGACACAGTGGAAAGCCTTATAAAGATAGTC
AAAAATCTAGAAGACCTAGAAGACTGTTCTGTGTTAACTACACTTCTCAAAGGACCCTCTCCACCAGAGG
TAGCTTCAAACTCTCCAGCATGTAATAATTCTATCACAAATCTCTCCAAGCGGCCGCTCGAGCAGAAACT
CATCTCAGAAGAGGATCTGGCAGCAAATGATATCCTGGATTACAAGGATGACGACGATAAGGTTTAAACG
GCCGGCCGCGGTCATAGCTGTTTCCTGAACAGATCCCGGGTGGCATCCCTGTGACCCCTCCCCAGTGCCT
CTCCTGGCCCTGGAAGTTGCCACTCCAGTGCCCACCAGCCTTGTCCTAATAAAATTAAGTTGCATCATTT
TGTCTGACTAGGTGTCCTTCTATAATATTATGGGGTGGAGGGGGGTGGTATGGAGCAAGGGGCAAGTTGG
GAAGACAACCTGTAGGGCCTGCGGGGTCTATTGGGAACCAAGCTGGAGTGCAGTGGCACAATCTTGGCTC
ACTGCAATCTCCGCCTCCTGGGTTCAAGCGATTCTCCTGCCTCAGCCTCCCGAGTTGTTGGGATTCCAGG
CATGCATGACCAGGCTCAGCTAATTTTTGTTTTTTTGGTAGAGACGGGGTTTCACCATATTGGCCAGGCT
GGTCTCCAACTCCTAATCTCAGGTGATCTACCCACCTTGGCCTCCCAAATTGCTGGGATTACAGGCGTGA
ACCACTGCTCCCTTCCCTGTCCTTCTGATTTTAAAATAACTATACCAGCAGGAGGACGTCCAGACACAGC
ATAGGCTACCTGGCCATGCCCAACCGGTGGGACATTTGAGTTGCTTGCTTGGCACTGTCCTCTCATGCGT
TGGGTCCACTCAGTAGATGCCTGTTGAATTGGGTACGCGGCCAGCGGCGAGCGGTATCAGCTCACTCAAA
GGCGGTAATACGGTTATCCACAGAATCAGGGGATAACGCAGGAAAGAACATGTGAGCAAAAGGCCAGCAA
AAGGCCAGGAACCGTAAAAAGGCCGCGTTGCTGGCGTTTTTCCATAGGCTCCGCCCCCCTGACGAGCATC
ACAAAAATCGACGCTCAAGTCAGAGGTGGCGAAACCCGACAGGACTATAAAGATACCAGGCGTTTCCCCC
TGGAAGCTCCCTCGTGCGCTCTCCTGTTCCGACCCTGCCGCTTACCGGATACCTGTCCGCCTTTCTCCCT
TCGGGAAGCGTGGCGCTTTCTCATAGCTCACGCTGTAGGTATCTCAGTTCGGTGTAGGTCGTTCGCTCCA
AGCTGGGCTGTGTGCACGAACCCCCCGTTCAGCCCGACCGCTGCGCCTTATCCGGTAACTATCGTCTTGA
GTCCAACCCGGTAAGACACGACTTATCGCCACTGGCAGCAGCCACTGGTAACAGGATTAGCAGAGCGAGG
TATGTAGGCGGTGCTACAGAGTTCTTGAAGTGGTGGCCTAACTACGGCTACACTAGAAGAACAGTATTTG
GTATCTGCGCTCTGCTGAAGCCAGTTACCTTCGGAAAAAGAGTTGGTAGCTCTTGATCCGGCAAACAAAC
CACCGCTGGTAGCGGTGGTTTTTTTGTTTGCAAGCAGCAGATTACGCGCAGAAAAAAAGGATCTCAAGAA
GATCCTTTGATCTTTTCTACGGGGTCTGACGCTCAGTGGAACGAAAACTCACGTTAAGGGATTTTGGTCA
TGAGATTATCAAAAAGGATCTTCACCTAGATCCTTTTAAATTAAAAATGAAGTTTTAAATCAATCTAAAG
TATATATGAGTAACCTGAGGCTATGGCAGGGCCTGCCGCCCCGACGTTGGCTGCGAGCCCTGGGCCTTCA
CCCGAACTTGGGGGGTGGGGTGGGGAAAAGGAAGAAACGCGGGCGTATTGGCCCCAATGGGGTCTCGGTG
GGGTATCGACAGAGTGCCAGCCCTGGGACCGAACCCCGCGTTTATGAACAAACGACCCAACACCGTGCGT
TTTATTCTGTCTTTTTATTGCCGTCATAGCGCGGGTTCCTTCCGGTATTGTCTCCTTCCGTGTTTCAGTT
AGCCTCCCCCTAGGGTGGGCGAAGAACTCCAGCATGAGATCCCCGCGCTGGAGGATCATCCAGCCGGCGT
CCCGGAAAACGATTCCGAAGCCCAACCTTTCATAGAAGGCGGCGGTGGAATCGAAATCTCGTGATGGCAG
GTTGGGCGTCGCTTGGTCGGTCATTTCGAACCCCAGAGTCCCGCTCAGAAGAACTCGTCAAGAAGGCGAT
AGAAGGCGATGCGCTGCGAATCGGGAGCGGCGATACCGTAAAGCACGAGGAAGCGGTCAGCCCATTCGCC
GCCAAGCTCTTCAGCAATATCACGGGTAGCCAACGCTATGTCCTGATAGCGATCCGCCACACCCAGCCGG
CCACAGTCGATGAATCCAGAAAAGCGGCCATTTTCCACCATGATATTCGGCAAGCAGGCATCGCCATGGG
TCACGACGAGATCCTCGCCGTCGGGCATGCTCGCCTTGAGCCTGGCGAACAGTTCGGCTGGCGCGAGCCC
CTGATGCTCTTCGTCCAGATCATCCTGATCGACAAGACCGGCTTCCATCCGAGTACGTGCTCGCTCGATG
CGATGTTTCGCTTGGTGGTCGAATGGGCAGGTAGCCGGATCAAGCGTATGCAGCCGCCGCATTGCATCAG
CCATGATGGATACTTTCTCGGCAGGAGCAAGGTGAGATGACAGGAGATCCTGCCCCGGCACTTCGCCCAA
TAGCAGCCAGTCCCTTCCCGCTTCAGTGACAACGTCGAGCACAGCTGCGCAAGGAACGCCCGTCGTGGCC
AGCCACGATAGCCGCGCTGCCTCGTCTTGCAGTTCATTCAGGGCACCGGACAGGTCGGTCTTGACAAAAA
GAACCGGGCGCCCCTGCGCTGACAGCCGGAACACGGCGGCATCAGAGCAGCCGATTGTCTGTTGTGCCCA
GTCATAGCCGAATAGCCTCTCCACCCAAGCGGCCGGAGAACCTGCGTGCAATCCATCTTGTTCAATCATG
CGAAACGATCCTCATCCTGTCTCTTGATCGATCTTTGCAAAAGCCTAGGCCTCCAAAAAAGCCTCCTCAC
TACTTCTGGAATAGCTCAGAGGCCGAGGCGGCCTCGGCCTCTGCATAAATAAAAAAAATTAGTCAGCCAT
GGGGCGGAGAATGGGCGGAACTGGGCGGAGTTAGGGGCGGGATGGGCGGAGTTAGGGGCGGGACTATGGT
TGCTGACTAATTGAGATGCATGCTTTGCATACTTCTGCCTGCTGGGGAGCCTGGGGACTTTCCACACCTG
GTTGCTGACTAATTGAGATGCATGCTTTGCATACTTCTGCCTGCTGGGGAGCCTGGGGACTTTCCACACC
CTAACTGACACACATTCCACAGCTGGTTCTTTCCGCCTCAGGACTCTTCCTTTTTCAATATTATTGAAGC
ATTTATCAGGGTTATTGTCTCATGAGCGGATACATATTTGAATGTATTTAGAAAAATAAACAAATAGGGG
TTCCGCGCACATTTCCCCGAAAAGTGCCACCTG
[124 nt withheld, positions 5844-5967]
C
[91 nt withheld, positions 5969-6059]
A
[49 nt withheld, positions 6061-6109]
CCTTTGACGTTGGAGTCCACGTTCTTT
[37 nt withheld, positions 6137-6173]
ACCCTATCTCGGTCTATTCTTTTGATTTATAAGGGATTTTGCCGATTTCGGCCTATTGGTTAAAAAATGA
GCTGATTTAACAAAAATTTAACGCGAATTTT
Features (pLannotate 1.2.2; 16 found; start..end, strand, type, name):
      1..25      +  rep_origin     M13 ori (fragment): M13 bacteriophage origin of replication; arrow indicates direction of (+) strand synthesis
     29..183     -  CDS            lacZα (fragment): LacZα fragment of β-galactosidase; lacZ fragment
    343..722     +  enhancer       CMV enhancer: human cytomegalovirus immediate early enhancer
    724..923     +  promoter       CMV promoter: human cytomegalovirus (CMV) immediate early promoter
    952..970     +  promoter       T7 promoter: promoter for bacteriophage T7 RNA polymerase
    985..2427    +  CDS            ACOD1: IRG1_HUMAN - Also known as IRG1. Experimental evidence at protein level: Swiss-Prot protein existence level 1. Cis-aconitate decarboxylase that catalyzes production of itaconate and is involved in the inhibition of the inflammatory response (PubMed:23609450, PubMed:23610393). Acts as a negative regulator of the Toll-like receptors (TLRs)-mediated inflammatory innate response by stimulating the tumor necrosis factor alpha-induced protein TNFAIP3 expression via reactive oxygen species (ROS) in LPS- tolerized macrophages (PubMed:23609450). Involved in antimicrobial response of innate immune cells
   2488..2512    +  CDS            3xFLAG (fragment): three tandem FLAG® epitope tags
   2558..3180    +  polyA_signal   hGH poly(A) signal: human growth hormone polyadenylation signal
   3329..3917    -  rep_origin     ori: high-copy-number ColE1/pMB1/pBR322/pUC origin of replication
   4139..4155    +  polyA_signal   bGH poly(A) signal (fragment): bovine growth hormone polyadenylation signal
   4246..4293    -  polyA_signal   HSV TK poly(A) signal: herpes simplex virus thymidine kinase polyadenylation signal (Cole and Stacy, 1985)
   4352..4504    -  CDS            ble (fragment): BLE_KLEPN - Experimental evidence at protein level: Swiss-Prot protein existence level 1. Binding protein with a strong affinity to the bleomycin family of antibiotics. Binds to CL990; an antimitotic-antibiotic compound. From Klebsiella pneumoniae.
   4525..5319    -  CDS            NeoR/KanR: aminoglycoside phosphotransferase from Tn5; aph(3')-II (or nptII); confers resistance to neomycin, kanamycin, and G418 (Geneticin®)
   5354..5711    -  promoter       SV40 promoter: SV40 enhancer and early promoter
   5713..5817    -  promoter       AmpR promoter: bla
   5844..6272    +  rep_origin     f1 ori (sequence partly withheld): f1 bacteriophage origin of replication; arrow indicates direction of (+) strand synthesis
