[The description below was written by a language model from this plasmid's Addgene catalogue record and pLannotate feature annotations shown in this document.]
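Description:
pCAD131_hIrg1_M154I_pCMV6 is a mammalian expression plasmid built on the commercial pCMV6-Entry backbone, carrying the human cis-aconitate decarboxylase coding sequence (ACOD1, also known as IRG1 or CAD) with an M154I point mutation. The 1,443 bp open reading frame sits downstream of the human cytomegalovirus immediate early enhancer and promoter, which drive strong constitutive transcription in transfected mammalian cells. A T7 promoter lies between the CMV promoter and the insert and can serve for in vitro transcription. The backbone supplies C-terminal Myc and FLAG epitope tags for detecting or purifying the protein. The automated annotation picks up only a FLAG-type fragment just after the ORF and does not call the Myc tag separately. Transcripts are terminated by the human growth hormone polyadenylation signal.

The plasmid of about 6.3 kb replicates in E. coli at high copy number from a ColE1/pUC-type origin and also contains an f1 phage origin. Selection relies on a single Tn5 aminoglycoside phosphotransferase (NeoR/KanR) gene preceded by tandem bacterial (AmpR-type) and SV40 early promoters and followed by an HSV TK polyadenylation signal, so the same marker gives kanamycin resistance in bacteria and can give G418 resistance in mammalian cells. The short lacZα, M13 ori, ble and bGH poly(A) fragments in the annotation appear to be backbone remnants rather than functional elements.

ACOD1 converts cis-aconitate to itaconate, an immunomodulatory and antimicrobial metabolite of innate immune cells. The associated study examined why the human enzyme is less active than the murine one and attributed this to residues near the active site. This construct allows the M154I variant to be expressed in mammalian cells to test the effect of that position.
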