Addgene plasmid #239120: pCAD131_hIrg1_M154I_pCMV6
Purpose: hACOD1 with M154I mutation in mammalian expression vector
Depositing lab: Konrad Buessow. Depositing organization: Helmholtz-Zentrum fuer Infektionsforschung (HZI). Publication: Amino acid positions near the active site determine the reduced activity of human ACOD1 compared to murine ACOD1. Chen F, Yalcin I, Zhao M, Chen C, Blankenfeldt W, Pessler F, Bussow K. Sci Rep. 2023 Jun 26;13(1):10360. doi: 10.1038/s41598-023-37373-w. PubMed 37365251.
Backbone
  Vector backbone: pCMV6-Entry
  Backbone manufacturer: Origene
  Backbone size w/o insert (bp): 4831
  Total vector size (bp): 6274
  Vector type: Mammalian Expression
Growth in bacteria
  Bacterial resistance: Kanamycin, 50 μg/mL
  Growth temperature: 37°C
  Growth strain: DH5alpha
  Copy number: High Copy
Gene/Insert
  Gene/Insert name: cis-aconitate decarboxylase
  Species: H. sapiens (human)
  Insert size (bp): 1443
  Mutation: M154I
  GenBank ID: NM_001258406
  Entrez Gene: ACOD1 (a.k.a. CAD, IRG1)
  Promoter: CMV
  Tag / fusion protein: Myc and FLAG (C terminal on backbone)
  Cloning method: Unknown
  Sequencing primers: 5′ n/a
Terms and licenses: Academic/Nonprofit Terms; Industry Terms: Not Available to Industry
How to cite: pCAD131_hIrg1_M154I_pCMV6 was a gift from Konrad Buessow (Addgene plasmid # 239120 ; http://n2t.net/addgene:239120 ; RRID:Addgene_239120)
